>Addgene plasmid #143473 | TFORF1179 | addgene full sequence | sequence record 397926 | Addgene NGS Result
TTAATGTAGTCTTATGCAATACTCTTGTAGTCTTGCAACATGGTAACGATGAGTTAGCAACATGCCTTAC
AAGGAGAGAAAAAGCACCGTGCATGCCGATTGGTGGAAGTAAGGTGGTACGATCGTGCCTTATTAGGAAG
GCAACAGACGGGTCTGACATGGATTGGACGAACCACTGAATTGCCGCATTGCAGAGATATTGTATTTAAG
TGCCTAGCTCGATACATAAACGGGTCTCTCTGGTTAGACCAGATCTGAGCCTGGGAGCTCTCTGGCTAAC
TAGGGAACCCACTGCTTAAGCCTCAATAAAGCTTGCCTTGAGTGCTTCAAGTAGTGTGTGCCCGTCTGTT
GTGTGACTCTGGTAACTAGAGATCCCTCAGACCCTTTTAGTCAGTGTGGAAAATCTCTAGCAGTGGCGCC
CGAACAGGGACTTGAAAGCGAAAGGGAAACCAGAGGAGCTCTCTCGACGCAGGACTCGGCTTGCTGAAGC
GCGCACGGCAAGAGGCGAGGGGCGGCGACTGGTGAGTACGCCAAAAATTTTGACTAGCGGAGGCTAGAAG
GAGAGAGATGGGTGCGAGAGCGTCAGTATTAAGCGGGGGAGAATTAGATCGCGATGGGAAAAAATTCGGT
TAAGGCCAGGGGGAAAGAAAAAATATAAATTAAAACATATAGTATGGGCAAGCAGGGAGCTAGAACGATT
CGCAGTTAATCCTGGCCTGTTAGAAACATCAGAAGGCTGTAGACAAATACTGGGACAGCTACAACCATCC
CTTCAGACAGGATCAGAAGAACTTAGATCATTATATAATACAGTAGCAACCCTCTATTGTGTGCATCAAA
GGATAGAGATAAAAGACACCAAGGAAGCTTTAGACAAGATAGAGGAAGAGCAAAACAAAAGTAAGACCAC
CGCACAGCAAGCGGCCGCTGATCTTCAGACCTGGAGGAGGAGATATGAGGGACAATTGGAGAAGTGAATT
ATATAAATATAAAGTAGTAAAAATTGAACCATTAGGAGTAGCACCCACCAAGGCAAAGAGAAGAGTGGTG
CAGAGAGAAAAAAGAGCAGTGGGAATAGGAGCTTTGTTCCTTGGGTTCTTGGGAGCAGCAGGAAGCACTA
TGGGCGCAGCGTCAATGACGCTGACGGTACAGGCCAGACAATTATTGTCTGGTATAGTGCAGCAGCAGAA
CAATTTGCTGAGGGCTATTGAGGCGCAACAGCATCTGTTGCAACTCACAGTCTGGGGCATCAAGCAGCTC
CAGGCAAGAATCCTGGCTGTGGAAAGATACCTAAAGGATCAACAGCTCCTGGGGATTTGGGGTTGCTCTG
GAAAACTCATTTGCACCACTGCTGTGCCTTGGAATGCTAGTTGGAGTAATAAATCTCTGGAACAGATTTG
GAATCACACGACCTGGATGGAGTGGGACAGAGAAATTAACAATTACACAAGCTTAATACACTCCTTAATT
GAAGAATCGCAAAACCAGCAAGAAAAGAATGAACAAGAATTATTGGAATTAGATAAATGGGCAAGTTTGT
GGAATTGGTTTAACATAACAAATTGGCTGTGGTATATAAAATTATTCATAATGATAGTAGGAGGCTTGGT
AGGTTTAAGAATAGTTTTTGCTGTACTTTCTATAGTGAATAGAGTTAGGCAGGGATATTCACCATTATCG
TTTCAGACCCACCTCCCAACCCCGAGGGGACCCATGCATTGCATCTCAATTAGTCAGCAACCAGGTGTGG
AAAGTCCCCAGGCTCCCCAGCAGGCAGAAGTATGCAAAGCATGCGTCTCAATTAGTCAGCAACCATAGTC
CCGCCCCTAACTCCGCCCATCCCGCCCCTAACTCCGCCCAGTTCCGCCCATTCTCCGCCCCATGGCTGAC
TAATTTTTTTTATTTATGCAGAGGCCGAGGCCGCCTCGGCCTCTGAGCTATTCCAGAAGTAGTGAGGAGG
CTTTTTTGGAGGCCTAGGCTTTTGCAAAAAGCTTTCTAGAGGTACCACCGGAGCTTACCATGACCGAGTA
CAAGCCCACGGTGCGCCTCGCCACCCGCGACGACGTCCCCAGGGCCGTACGCACCCTCGCCGCCGCGTTC
GCCGACTACCCCGCCACGCGCCACACCGTCGATCCGGACCGCCACATCGAGCGGGTCACCGAGCTGCAAG
AACTCTTCCTCACGCGCGTCGGGCTCGACATCGGCAAGGTGTGGGTCGCGGACGACGGCGCCGCCGTGGC
GGTCTGGACCACGCCGGAGAGCGTCGAAGCGGGGGCGGTGTTCGCCGAGATCGGCCCGCGCATGGCCGAG
TTGAGCGGTTCCCGGCTGGCCGCGCAGCAACAGATGGAAGGCCTCCTGGCGCCGCACCGGCCCAAGGAGC
CCGCGTGGTTCCTGGCCACCGTCGGCGTCTCGCCCGACCACCAGGGCAAGGGTCTGGGCAGCGCCGTCGT
GCTCCCCGGAGTGGAGGCGGCCGAGCGCGCCGGGGTGCCCGCCTTCCTGGAGACCTCCGCGCCCCGCAAC
CTCCCCTTCTACGAGCGGCTCGGCTTCACCGTCACCGCCGACGTCGAGGTGCCCGAAGGACCGCGCACCT
GGTGCATGACCCGCAAGCCCGGTGCCAGTTAACGAATTCTAGATCTTGAGACAAATGGCAGTATTCATCC
ACAATTTTAAAAGAAAAGGGGGGATTGGGGGGTACAGTGCAGGGGAAAGAATAGTAGACATAATAGCAAC
AGACATACAAACTAAAGAATTACAAAAACAAATTACAAAAATTCAAAATTTTCGGGTTTATTACAGGGAC
AGCAGAGATCCACTTTGGCGCCGGCTCGAGGCCTGCAGGTGCAAAGATGGATAAAGTTTTAAACAGAGAG
GAATCTTTGCAGCTAATGGACCTTCTAGGTCTTGAAAGGAGTGGGAATTGGCTCCGGTGCCCGTCAGTGG
GCAGAGCGCACATCGCCCACAGTCCCCGAGAAGTTGGGGGGAGGGGTCGGCAATTGAACCGGTGCCTAGA
GAAGGTGGCGCGGGGTAAACTGGGAAAGTGATGTCGTGTACTGGCTCCGCCTTTTTCCCGAGGGTGGGGG
AGAACCGTATATAAGTGCAGTAGTCGCCGTGAACGTTCTTTTTCGCAACGGGTTTGCCGCCAGAACACAG
GTAAGTGCCGTGTGTGGTTCCCGCGGGCCTGGCCTCTTTACGGGTTATGGCCCTTGCGTGCCTTGAATTA
CTTCCACCTGGCTGCAGTACGTGATTCTTGATCCCGAGCTTCGGGTTGGAAGTGGGTGGGAGAGTTCGAG
GCCTTGCGCTTAAGGAGCCCCTTCGCCTCGTGCTTGAGTTGAGGCCTGGCCTGGGCGCTGGGGCCGCCGC
GTGCGAATCTGGTGGCACCTTCGCGCCTGTCTCGCTGCTTTCGATAAGTCTCTAGCCATTTAAAATTTTT
GATGACCTGCTGCGACGCTTTTTTTCTGGCAAGATAGTCTTGTAAATGCGGGCCAAGATCTGCACACTGG
TATTTCGGTTTTTGGGGCCGCGGGCGGCGACGGGGCCCGTGCGTCCCAGCGCACATGTTCGGCGAGGCGG
GGCCTGCGAGCGCGGCCACCGAGAATCGGACGGGGGTAGTCTCAAGCTGGCCGGCCTGCTCTGGTGCCTG
GCCTCGCGCCGCCGTGTATCGCCCCGCCCTGGGCGGCAAGGCTGGCCCGGTCGGCACCAGTTGCGTGAGC
GGAAAGATGGCCGCTTCCCGGCCCTGCTGCAGGGAGCTCAAAATGGAGGACGCGGCGCTCGGGAGAGCGG
GCGGGTGAGTCACCCACACAAAGGAAAAGGGCCTTTCCGTCCTCAGCCGTCGCTTCATGTGACTCCACGG
AGTACCGGGCGCCGTCCAGGCACCTCGATTAGTTCTCGAGCTTTTGGAGTACGTCGTCTTTAGGTTGGGG
GGAGGGGTTTTATGCGATGGAGTTTCCCCACACTGAGTGGGTGGAGACTGAAGTTAGGCCAGCTTGGCAC
TTGATGTAATTCTCCTTGGAATTTGCCCTTTTTGAGTTTGGATCTTGGTTCATTCTCAAGCCTCAGACAG
TGGTTCAAAGTTTTTTTCTTCCATTTCAGGTGTCGTGAGGCTAGCACCGCCACCATGGCCTCAGTGGCTT
TAGAGGATGTGGCTGTGAACTTCACCCGAGAAGAGTGGGCTTTGCTGGGTCCTTGTCAGAAGAATCTCTA
CAAAGATGTGATGCAGGAAACCATCAGGAACCTGGATTGTGTAGGAATGAAATGGAAAGACCAGAACATT
GAAGATCAATATAGATATCCCAGGAAAAATCTAAGATGTCGTATGTTAGAGAGATTTGTTGAAAGTAAAG
ATGGAACTCAATGTGGAGAAACATCTAGCCAGATTCAAGATAGTATTGTGACCAAGAACACTCTTCCTGG
AGTAGGTCCATATGAAAGCCGTATGAGTGGAGAAGTCATCATGGGTCATTCATCCCTTAATTGTTACATC
AGAGTTGGTGCTGGGCACAAACCATATGAGTATCATGAATGTGGAGAGAAGCCAGATACGCATAAACAAC
GTGGGAAAGCCTTCAGTTACCACAACTCACTTCAAACACATGAGAGGCTTCACACTGGAAAGAAACCATA
TAATTGTAAAGAATGTGGGAAGTCCTTCAGTTCTTTGGGAAACCTTCAAAGACACATGGCAGTGCAGCGT
GGAGATGGACCTTATAAATGTAAGTTGTGTGGGAAAGCGTTTTTTTGGCCCAGTTTATTACATATGCATG
AGAGAACGCACACTGGAGAGAAACCATATGAATGTAAGCAGTGTTCTAAAGCCTTTTCTTTTTACAGTTC
CTATCTAAGACATGAAAGAACACATACTGGGGAGAAACTGTATGAATGTAAACAGTGTTCTAAAGCCTTC
CCTGATTACAGTTCTTGTCTAAGACATGAAAGAACTCACACTGGAAAGAAACCCTATACATGTAAACAAT
GTGGGAAAGCCTTCAGTGCTTCCACTTCCCTTCGAAGACACGAAACAACTCACACTGATGAGAAACCCTA
TGCATGTCAGCAATGTGGGAAAGCGTTTCATCATCTGGGAAGCTTTCAAAGACACATGGTAATGCACACG
AGAGATGGACCTCATAAGTGTAAGATATGTGGAAAAGGCTTTGATTGTCCTAGTTCACTGAAAAGTCATG
AAAGAACTCACACTGGAGAGAAACTCTATGAATGCAAGCAGTGTGGGAAAGCGTTATCTCATAGCTCAAG
CTTTCGAAGACACATGACAATGCACACTGGAGATGGACCTCACAAATGCAAGATATGTGGGAAAGCCTTT
GTTTATCCCAGTGTATTTCAAAGGCATGAAAAGACTCACACTGCAGAGAAACCCTATAAATGTAAACAAT
GTGGCAAAGCCTACCGTATTTCCAGTTCTCTTCGAAGGCATGAAACAACTCATACTGGAGAGAAACCCTA
TAAATGCAAATGTGGGAAAGCCTTTATTGATTTCTATTCCTTTCAAAATCACAAAACAACTCATGCTGGA
GAGAAGCCATATGAGTGTAAGGAATGTGGGAAAGCATTCAGTTGTTTCCAATACCTTTCTCAACATAGAA
GGACTCACACAGGAGAGAAACCTTATGAGTGTAACACATGTAAGAAAGCCTTCAGTCATTTTGGTAACTT
AAAAGTACATGAAAGAATTCACTCTGGAGAGAAGCCGTATGAATGTAAGGAATGTGGGAAAGCATTCTCT
TGGCTCACTTGCTTTCTACGACATGAAAGAATTCACATGAGAGAGAAACCCTATGAGTGTCAACAATGTG
GTAAAGCCTTCACTCATTCCCGTTTTCTTCAAGGACATGAAAAAACTCATACTGGAGAGAACCCGTATGA
ATGTAAGGAATGTGGGAAAGCATTTGCTTCTCTCAGTTCCTTGCATAGACATAAAAAGACTCACTGGAAA
AAAACTCACACTGGAGAGAACCCGTATGGATGTAAGGAATGTGGGAAAGCATTTGCTTCTCTCAGTTCCT
TGCATAGACATAAAAAGACTCACTAGTAATGAACTAGTCCGTAACTTGAAAGTATTTCGATTTCTTGGCT
TTATATATCTTGTGGAAAGGACGACATCTCCTGACCGGATGAGTTCAAACGCGTTAAGTCGACAATCAAC
CTCTGGATTACAAAATTTGTGAAAGATTGACTGGTATTCTTAACTATGTTGCTCCTTTTACGCTATGTGG
ATACGCTGCTTTAATGCCTTTGTATCATGCTATTGCTTCCCGTATGGCTTTCATTTTCTCCTCCTTGTAT
AAATCCTGGTTGCTGTCTCTTTATGAGGAGTTGTGGCCCGTTGTCAGGCAACGTGGCGTGGTGTGCACTG
TGTTTGCTGACGCAACCCCCACTGGTTGGGGCATTGCCACCACCTGTCAGCTCCTTTCCGGGACTTTCGC
TTTCCCCCTCCCTATTGCCACGGCGGAACTCATCGCCGCCTGCCTTGCCCGCTGCTGGACAGGGGCTCGG
CTGTTGGGCACTGACAATTCCGTGGTGTTGTCGGGGAAATCATCGTCCTTTCCTTGGCTGCTCGCCTGTG
TTGCCACCTGGATTCTGCGCGGGACGTCCTTCTGCTACGTCCCTTCGGCCCTCAATCCAGCGGACCTTCC
TTCCCGCGGCCTGCTGCCGGCTCTGCGGCCTCTTCCGCGTCTTCGCCTTCGCCCTCAGACGAGTCGGATC
TCCCTTTGGGCCGCCTCCCCGCGTCGACTTTAAGACCAATGACTTACAAGGCAGCTGTAGATCTTAGCCA
CTTTTTAAAAGAAAAGGGGGGACTGGAAGGGCTAATTCACTCCCAACGAAGACAAGATCTGCTTTTTGCT
TGTACTGGGTCTCTCTGGTTAGACCAGATCTGAGCCTGGGAGCTCTCTGGCTAACTAGGGAACCCACTGC
TTAAGCCTCAATAAAGCTTGCCTTGAGTGCTTCAAGTAGTGTGTGCCCGTCTGTTGTGTGACTCTGGTAA
CTAGAGATCCCTCAGACCCTTTTAGTCAGTGTGGAAAATCTCTAGCAGTACGTATAGTAGTTCATGTCAT
CTTATTATTCAGTATTTATAACTTGCAAAGAAATGAATATCAGAGAGTGAGAGGAACTTGTTTATTGCAG
CTTATAATGGTTACAAATAAAGCAATAGCATCACAAATTTCACAAATAAAGCATTTTTTTCACTGCATTC
TAGTTGTGGTTTGTCCAAACTCATCAATGTATCTTATCATGTCTGGCTCTAGCTATCCCGCCCCTAACTC
CGCCCATCCCGCCCCTAACTCCGCCCAGTTCCGCCCATTCTCCGCCCCATGGCTGACTAATTTTTTTTAT
TTATGCAGAGGCCGAGGCCGCCTCGGCCTCTGAGCTATTCCAGAAGTAGTGAGGAGGCTTTTTTGGAGGC
CTAGGGACGTACCCAATTCGCCCTATAGTGAGTCGTATTACGCGCGCTCACTGGCCGTCGTTTTACAACG
TCGTGACTGGGAAAACCCTGGCGTTACCCAACTTAATCGCCTTGCAGCACATCCCCCTTTCGCCAGCTGG
CGTAATAGCGAAGAGGCCCGCACCGATCGCCCTTCCCAACAGTTGCGCAGCCTGAATGGCGAATGGG
[124 nt withheld, positions 7628-7751]
C
[91 nt withheld, positions 7753-7843]
A
[49 nt withheld, positions 7845-7893]
CCTTTGACGTTGGAGTCCACGTTCTTT
[37 nt withheld, positions 7921-7957]
ACCCTATCTCGGTCTATTCTTTTGATTTATAAGGGATTTTGCCGATTTCGGCCTATTGGTTAAAAAATGA
GCTGATTTAACAAAAATTTAACGCGAATTTTAACAAAATATTAACGCTTACAATTTAGGTGGCACTTTTC
GGGGAAATGTGCGCGGAACCCCTATTTGTTTATTTTTCTAAATACATTCAAATATGTATCCGCTCATGAG
ACAATAACCCTGATAAATGCTTCAATAATATTGAAAAAGGAAGAGTATGAGTATTCAACATTTCCGTGTC
GCCCTTATTCCCTTTTTTGCGGCATTTTGCCTTCCTGTTTTTGCTCACCCAGAAACGCTGGTGAAAGTAA
AAGATGCTGAAGATCAGTTGGGTGCACGAGTGGGTTACATCGAACTGGATCTCAACAGCGGTAAGATCCT
TGAGAGTTTTCGCCCCGAAGAACGTTTTCCAATGATGAGCACTTTTAAAGTTCTGCTATGTGGCGCGGTA
TTATCCCGTATTGACGCCGGGCAAGAGCAACTCGGTCGCCGCATACACTATTCTCAGAATGACTTGGTTG
AGTACTCACCAGTCACAGAAAAGCATCTTACGGATGGCATGACAGTAAGAGAATTATGCAGTGCTGCCAT
AACCATGAGTGATAACACTGCGGCCAACTTACTTCTGACAACGATCGGAGGACCGAAGGAGCTAACCGCT
TTTTTGCACAACATGGGGGATCATGTAACTCGCCTTGATCGTTGGGAACCGGAGCTGAATGAAGCCATAC
CAAACGACGAGCGTGACACCACGATGCCTGTAGCAATGGCAACAACGTTGCGCAAACTATTAACTGGCGA
ACTACTTACTCTAGCTTCCCGGCAACAATTAATAGACTGGATGGAGGCGGATAAAGTTGCAGGACCACTT
CTGCGCTCGGCCCTTCCGGCTGGCTGGTTTATTGCTGATAAATCTGGAGCCGGTGAGCGTGGGTCTCGCG
GTATCATTGCAGCACTGGGGCCAGATGGTAAGCCCTCCCGTATCGTAGTTATCTACACGACGGGGAGTCA
GGCAACTATGGATGAACGAAATAGACAGATCGCTGAGATAGGTGCCTCACTGATTAAGCATTGGTAACTG
TCAGACCAAGTTTACTCATATATACTTTAGATTGATTTAAAACTTCATTTTTAATTTAAAAGGATCTAGG
TGAAGATCCTTTTTGATAATCTCATGACCAAAATCCCTTAACGTGAGTTTTCGTTCCACTGAGCGTCAGA
CCCCGTAGAAAAGATCAAAGGATCTTCTTGAGATCCTTTTTTTCTGCGCGTAATCTGCTGCTTGCAAACA
AAAAAACCACCGCTACCAGCGGTGGTTTGTTTGCCGGATCAAGAGCTACCAACTCTTTTTCCGAAGGTAA
CTGGCTTCAGCAGAGCGCAGATACCAAATACTGTTCTTCTAGTGTAGCCGTAGTTAGGCCACCACTTCAA
GAACTCTGTAGCACCGCCTACATACCTCGCTCTGCTAATCCTGTTACCAGTGGCTGCTGCCAGTGGCGAT
AAGTCGTGTCTTACCGGGTTGGACTCAAGACGATAGTTACCGGATAAGGCGCAGCGGTCGGGCTGAACGG
GGGGTTCGTGCACACAGCCCAGCTTGGAGCGAACGACCTACACCGAACTGAGATACCTACAGCGTGAGCT
ATGAGAAAGCGCCACGCTTCCCGAAGGGAGAAAGGCGGACAGGTATCCGGTAAGCGGCAGGGTCGGAACA
GGAGAGCGCACGAGGGAGCTTCCAGGGGGAAACGCCTGGTATCTTTATAGTCCTGTCGGGTTTCGCCACC
TCTGACTTGAGCGTCGATTTTTGTGATGCTCGTCAGGGGGGCGGAGCCTATGGAAAAACGCCAGCAACGC
GGCCTTTTTACGGTTCCTGGCCTTTTGCTGGCCTTTTGCTCACATGTTCTTTCCTGCGTTATCCCCTGAT
TCTGTGGATAACCGTATTACCGCCTTTGAGTGAGCTGATACCGCTCGCCGCAGCCGAACGACCGAGCGCA
GCGAGTCAGTGAGCGAGGAAGCGGAAGAGCGCCCAATACGCAAACCGCCTCTCCCCGCGCGTTGGCCGAT
TCATTAATGCAGCTGGCACGACAGGTTTCCCGACTGGAAAGCGGGCAGTGAGCGCAACGCAATTAATGTG
AGTTAGCTCACTCATTAGGCACCCCAGGCTTTACACTTTATGCTTCCGGCTCGTATGTTGTGTGGAATTG
TGAGCGGATAACAATTTCACACAGGAAACAGCTATGACCATGATTACGCCAAGCGCGCAATTAACCCTCA
CTAAAGGGAACAAAAGCTGGAGCTGCAAGC
Features (pLannotate 1.2.2; 31 found; start..end, strand, type, name):
      5..231     +  promoter       RSV promoter: Rous sarcoma virus enhancer/promoter
    232..412     +  LTR            5' LTR (truncated): truncated 5' long terminal repeat (LTR) from HIV-1
    459..584     +  misc_feature   HIV-1 Ψ: packaging signal of human immunodeficiency virus type 1
    568..931     +  CDS            HIV-1 gag (fragment): gag protein from human immunodeficiency virus 1; gag
   1077..1310    +  misc_feature   RRE: The Rev response element (RRE) of HIV-1 allows for Rev-dependent mRNA export from the nucleus to the cytoplasm.
   1687..1713    +  CDS            Rev (fragment): human immunodeficiency virus 1 (HIV-1) Rev protein; rev; enhances nuclear export of unspliced and incompletely spliced viral mRNAs
   1720..1743    +  promoter       SV40 promoter (fragment): SV40 early promoter
   1744..1815    +  promoter       SV40 promoter (fragment): SV40 enhancer and early promoter
   1839..1974    +  rep_origin     SV40 ori: SV40 origin of replication
   2020..2616    +  CDS            PuroR (fragment): puromycin N-acetyltransferase; pac from Streptomyces; confers resistance to puromycin
   2665..2782    +  misc_feature   cPPT/CTS: central polypurine tract and central termination sequence of HIV-1
   2847..2913    +  CDS            small t antigen (fragment): SV40 (simian virus 40) small t antigen
   2920..4098    +  promoter       EF-1α promoter: strong constitutive promoter for human elongation factor EF-1α
   4115..4606    +  CDS            ZNF563 (fragment): ZN563_HUMAN - Experimental evidence at protein level: Swiss-Prot protein existence level 1. May be involved in transcriptional regulation. From Homo sapiens (Human).
   6059..6112    +  promoter       U6 promoter (fragment): RNA polymerase III promoter for human U6 snRNA
   6154..6742    +  misc_feature   WPRE: woodchuck hepatitis virus posttranscriptional regulatory element
   6793..6812    +  misc_feature   cPPT/CTS (fragment): central polypurine tract and central termination sequence of HIV-1
   6814..7047    +  LTR            3' LTR (ΔU3): self-inactivating 3' long terminal repeat (LTR) from HIV-1
   7125..7246    +  polyA_signal   SV40 poly(A) signal: SV40 polyadenylation signal
   7286..7421    +  rep_origin     SV40 ori: SV40 origin of replication
   7442..7460    -  promoter       T7 promoter: promoter for bacteriophage T7 RNA polymerase
   7468..7623    +  CDS            lacZα (fragment): LacZα fragment of β-galactosidase; lacZ fragment
   7628..8056    +  rep_origin     f1 ori (sequence partly withheld): f1 bacteriophage origin of replication; arrow indicates direction of (+) strand synthesis
   8109..8213    +  promoter       AmpR promoter: bla
   8214..9074    +  CDS            AmpR: β-lactamase; bla; confers resistance to ampicillin, carbenicillin, and related antibiotics
   9245..9833    +  rep_origin     ori: high-copy-number ColE1/pMB1/pBR322/pUC origin of replication
  10016..10108   +  CDS            lacI (fragment): lac repressor; lacI; The lac repressor binds to the lac operator to inhibit transcription in E. coli. This inhibition can be relieved by adding lactose or isopropyl-β-D-thiogalactopyranoside (IPTG).
  10121..10142   +  protein_bind   CAP binding site: CAP binding activates transcription in the presence of cAMP. E. coli catabolite activator protein
  10157..10187   +  promoter       lac promoter: promoter for the E. coli lac operon
  10195..10211   +  protein_bind   lac operator: The lac repressor binds to the lac operator to inhibit transcription in E. coli. This inhibition can be relieved by adding lactose or isopropyl-β-D-thiogalactopyranoside (IPTG). lac repressor encoded by lacI
  10256..10274   +  promoter       T3 promoter: promoter for bacteriophage T3 RNA polymerase
