[The description below was written by a language model from this plasmid's Addgene catalogue record and pLannotate feature annotations shown in this document.]
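Description:
TFORF1179 is a lentiviral mammalian expression plasmid built on the pLX_TRC317 backbone. It belongs to a barcoded transcription factor ORF collection designed for overexpression and pooled screening. It is propagated in E. coli through a high-copy ColE1/pUC-type origin with ampicillin resistance (AmpR under its own bla promoter), and it also carries an f1 origin and remnants of a lac/T7/T3 cloning region. The depositor notes that the plasmid can recombine, which is consistent with its repeated LTR sequences.

The viral cassette has a third-generation, self-inactivating layout. An RSV promoter drives a truncated HIV-1 5' LTR, followed by the Ψ packaging signal with a gag fragment, the RRE for Rev-dependent nuclear export, a cPPT/CTS, a WPRE to enhance transcript expression, and a ΔU3 3' LTR with a downstream SV40 poly(A) signal. Within the provirus, an SV40 early promoter/origin drives puromycin N-acetyltransferase for selection of transduced cells. A full EF-1α promoter drives the insert, human ZNF799, a synthesized ORF recorded as about 2 kb.

The automated annotation labels only the first part of the ORF region, and as a ZNF563 fragment. This most likely reflects similarity among zinc finger family members rather than a different insert. The rest of the span between the EF-1α promoter and WPRE is unannotated apart from a short U6 promoter fragment. The unique 24-bp barcode described in the catalogue entry is not annotated either, so its position cannot be taken from the table. In pooled screens, the barcode allows the delivered transcription factor to be identified, for example in directed differentiation studies.
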