Addgene plasmid #143473: TFORF1179
Purpose: Lentiviral vector for overexpressing transcription factor ORFs with unique 24-bp barcodes. Barcodes facilitate identification of transcription factors in pooled screens.
Depositing lab: Feng Zhang. Depositing organization: Broad Institute. Publication: A transcription factor atlas of directed differentiation. Joung J, Ma S, Tay T, Geiger-Schuller KR, Kirchgatterer PC, Verdine VK, Guo B, Arias-Garcia MA, Allen WE, Singh A, Kuksenko O, Abudayyeh OO, Gootenberg JS, Fu Z, Macrae RK, Buenrostro JD, Regev A, Zhang F. Cell. 2023 Jan 5;186(1):209-229.e26. doi: 10.1016/j.cell.2022.11.026. PubMed 36608654.
Backbone
  Vector backbone: pLX_TRC317
  Backbone manufacturer: Broad Institute Genetic Perturbation Platform
  Backbone size w/o insert (bp): 8264
  Vector type: Mammalian Expression, Lentiviral
  Selectable markers: Puromycin
Growth in bacteria
  Bacterial resistance: Ampicillin, 100 μg/mL
  Growth temperature: 37°C
  Growth strain: NEB Stable
  Copy number: High Copy
Gene/Insert
  Gene/Insert name: ZNF799
  Species: H. sapiens (human)
  Insert size (bp): 2033
  Entrez Gene: ZNF799 (a.k.a. HIT-40, ZNF842, MGC71805)
  Promoter: EF1a
  Cloning method: Unknown
  Sequencing primers: 5′ GGGTGGAGACTGAAGTTAGGCCAG; 3′ CACATAGCGTAAAAGGAGCAACATAG
Terms and licenses: Academic/Nonprofit Terms; Industry Terms: Not Available to Industry
Depositor comments: NM_001080821,ENST00000430385 . The transcription factor ORF portion of this plasmid was synthesized by Genewiz. Please test multiple small colonies in case of plasmid recombination. To make this collection available in a timely manner, a portion of this collection was not fully sequenced by Addgene. If an Addgene verified full plasmid sequence is not available, please contact us prior to placing an order to request the full sequence.
How to cite: TFORF1179 was a gift from Feng Zhang (Addgene plasmid # 143473 ; http://n2t.net/addgene:143473 ; RRID:Addgene_143473)
