>Addgene plasmid #143473 | TFORF1179 | depositor partial sequence | sequence record 282558 | Insert
ACCGCCACCATGGCCTCAGTGGCTTTAGAGGATGTGGCTGTGAACTTCACCCGAGAAGAGTGGGCTTTGC
TGGGTCCTTGTCAGAAGAATCTCTACAAAGATGTGATGCAGGAAACCATCAGGAACCTGGATTGTGTAGG
AATGAAATGGAAAGACCAGAACATTGAAGATCAATATAGATATCCCAGGAAAAATCTAAGATGTCGTATG
TTAGAGAGATTTGTTGAAAGTAAAGATGGAACTCAATGTGGAGAAACATCTAGCCAGATTCAAGATAGTA
TTGTGACCAAGAACACTCTTCCTGGAGTAGGTCCATATGAAAGCCGTATGAGTGGAGAAGTCATCATGGG
TCATTCATCCCTTAATTGTTACATCAGAGTTGGTGCTGGGCACAAACCATATGAGTATCATGAATGTGGA
GAGAAGCCAGATACGCATAAACAACGTGGGAAAGCCTTCAGTTACCACAACTCACTTCAAACACATGAGA
GGCTTCACACTGGAAAGAAACCATATAATTGTAAAGAATGTGGGAAGTCCTTCAGTTCTTTGGGAAACCT
TCAAAGACACATGGCAGTGCAGCGTGGAGATGGACCTTATAAATGTAAGTTGTGTGGGAAAGCGTTTTTT
TGGCCCAGTTTATTACATATGCATGAGAGAACGCACACTGGAGAGAAACCATATGAATGTAAGCAGTGTT
CTAAAGCCTTTTCTTTTTACAGTTCCTATCTAAGACATGAAAGAACACATACTGGGGAGAAACTGTATGA
ATGTAAACAGTGTTCTAAAGCCTTCCCTGATTACAGTTCTTGTCTAAGACATGAAAGAACTCACACTGGA
AAGAAACCCTATACATGTAAACAATGTGGGAAAGCCTTCAGTGCTTCCACTTCCCTTCGAAGACACGAAA
CAACTCACACTGATGAGAAACCCTATGCATGTCAGCAATGTGGGAAAGCGTTTCATCATCTGGGAAGCTT
TCAAAGACACATGGTAATGCACACGAGAGATGGACCTCATAAGTGTAAGATATGTGGAAAAGGCTTTGAT
TGTCCTAGTTCACTGAAAAGTCATGAAAGAACTCACACTGGAGAGAAACTCTATGAATGCAAGCAGTGTG
GGAAAGCGTTATCTCATAGCTCAAGCTTTCGAAGACACATGACAATGCACACTGGAGATGGACCTCACAA
ATGCAAGATATGTGGGAAAGCCTTTGTTTATCCCAGTGTATTTCAAAGGCATGAAAAGACTCACACTGCA
GAGAAACCCTATAAATGTAAACAATGTGGCAAAGCCTACCGTATTTCCAGTTCTCTTCGAAGGCATGAAA
CAACTCATACTGGAGAGAAACCCTATAAATGCAAATGTGGGAAAGCCTTTATTGATTTCTATTCCTTTCA
AAATCACAAAACAACTCATGCTGGAGAGAAGCCATATGAGTGTAAGGAATGTGGGAAAGCATTCAGTTGT
TTCCAATACCTTTCTCAACATAGAAGGACTCACACAGGAGAGAAACCTTATGAGTGTAACACATGTAAGA
AAGCCTTCAGTCATTTTGGTAACTTAAAAGTACATGAAAGAATTCACTCTGGAGAGAAGCCGTATGAATG
TAAGGAATGTGGGAAAGCATTCTCTTGGCTCACTTGCTTTCTACGACATGAAAGAATTCACATGAGAGAG
AAACCCTATGAGTGTCAACAATGTGGTAAAGCCTTCACTCATTCCCGTTTTCTTCAAGGACATGAAAAAA
CTCATACTGGAGAGAACCCGTATGAATGTAAGGAATGTGGGAAAGCATTTGCTTCTCTCAGTTCCTTGCA
TAGACATAAAAAGACTCACTGGAAAAAAACTCACACTGGAGAGAACCCGTATGGATGTAAGGAATGTGGG
AAAGCATTTGCTTCTCTCAGTTCCTTGCATAGACATAAAAAGACTCACTAGTAATGAACTAGTCCGTAAC
TTGAAAGTATTTCGATTTCTTGGCTTTATATATCTTGTGGAAAGGACGACATCTCCTGACCGGATGAGTT
CAA
