>Addgene plasmid #143473 | TFORF1179 | depositor partial sequence | sequence record 282559 | Barcode
CATCTCCTGACCGGATGAGTTCAA
